>Addgene plasmid #245798 | AAV CAG-FLEx-Rpl22-3xHA | addgene full sequence | sequence record 489607 | Addgene NGS Result
CTTCCGCTTCCTCGCTCACTGACTCGCTGCGCTCGGTCGTTCGGCTGCGGCGAGCGGTATCAGCTCACTC
AAAGGCGGTAATACGGTTATCCACAGAATCAGGGGATAACGCAGGAAAGAACATGTGAGCAAAAGGCCAG
CAAAAGGCCAGGAACCGTAAAAAGGCCGCGTTGCTGGCGTTTTTCCATAGGCTCCGCCCCCCTGACGAGC
ATCACAAAAATCGACGCTCAAGTCAGAGGTGGCGAAACCCGACAGGACTATAAAGATACCAGGCGTTTCC
CCCTGGAAGCTCCCTCGTGCGCTCTCCTGTTCCGACCCTGCCGCTTACCGGATACCTGTCCGCCTTTCTC
CCTTCGGGAAGCGTGGCGCTTTCTCATAGCTCACGCTGTAGGTATCTCAGTTCGGTGTAGGTCGTTCGCT
CCAAGCTGGGCTGTGTGCACGAACCCCCCGTTCAGCCCGACCGCTGCGCCTTATCCGGTAACTATCGTCT
TGAGTCCAACCCGGTAAGACACGACTTATCGCCACTGGCAGCAGCCACTGGTAACAGGATTAGCAGAGCG
AGGTATGTAGGCGGTGCTACAGAGTTCTTGAAGTGGTGGCCTAACTACGGCTACACTAGAAGAACAGTAT
TTGGTATCTGCGCTCTGCTGAAGCCAGTTACCTTCGGAAAAAGAGTTGGTAGCTCTTGATCCGGCAAACA
AACCACCGCTGGTAGCGGTGGTTTTTTTGTTTGCAAGCAGCAGATTACGCGCAGAAAAAAAGGATCTCAA
GAAGATCCTTTGATCTTTTCTACGGGGTCTGACGCTCAGTGGAACGAAAACTCACGTTAAGGGATTTTGG
TCATGAGATTATCAAAAAGGATCTTCACCTAGATCCTTTTAAATTAAAAATGAAGTTTTAAATCAATCTA
AAGTATATATGAGTAAACTTGGTCTGACAGTTACCAATGCTTAATCAGTGAGGCACCTATCTCAGCGATC
TGTCTATTTCGTTCATCCATAGTTGCCTGACTCCCCGTCGTGTAGATAACTACGATACGGGAGGGCTTAC
CATCTGGCCCCAGTGCTGCAATGATACCGCGAGACCCACGCTCACCGGCTCCAGATTTATCAGCAATAAA
CCAGCCAGCCGGAAGGGCCGAGCGCAGAAGTGGTCCTGCAACTTTATCCGCCTCCATCCAGTCTATTAAT
TGTTGCCGGGAAGCTAGAGTAAGTAGTTCGCCAGTTAATAGTTTGCGCAACGTTGTTGCCATTGCTACAG
GCATCGTGGTGTCACGCTCGTCGTTTGGTATGGCTTCATTCAGCTCCGGTTCCCAACGATCAAGGCGAGT
TACATGATCCCCCATGTTGTGCAAAAAAGCGGTTAGCTCCTTCGGTCCTCCGATCGTTGTCAGAAGTAAG
TTGGCCGCAGTGTTATCACTCATGGTTATGGCAGCACTGCATAATTCTCTTACTGTCATGCCATCCGTAA
GATGCTTTTCTGTGACTGGTGAGTACTCAACCAAGTCATTCTGAGAATAGTGTATGCGGCGACCGAGTTG
CTCTTGCCCGGCGTCAATACGGGATAATACCGCGCCACATAGCAGAACTTTAAAAGTGCTCATCATTGGA
AAACGTTCTTCGGGGCGAAAACTCTCAAGGATCTTACCGCTGTTGAGATCCAGTTCGATGTAACCCACTC
GTGCACCCAACTGATCTTCAGCATCTTTTACTTTCACCAGCGTTTCTGGGTGAGCAAAAACAGGAAGGCA
AAATGCCGCAAAAAAGGGAATAAGGGCGACACGGAAATGTTGAATACTCATACTCTTCCTTTTTCAATAT
TATTGAAGCATTTATCAGGGTTATTGTCTCATGAGCGGATACATATTTGAATGTATTTAGAAAAATAAAC
AAATAGGGGTTCCGCGCACATTTCCCCGAAAAGTGCCACCTAAATTGTAAGCGTTAATATTTTGTTAAAA
TTCGCGTTAAATTTTTGTTAAATCAGCTCATTTTTTAACCAATAGGCCGAAATCGGCAAAATCCCTTATA
AATCAAAAGAATAGACCGAGATAGGGT
[37 nt withheld, positions 2058-2094]
AAAGAACGTGGACTCCAACGTCAAAGG
[49 nt withheld, positions 2122-2170]
T
[91 nt withheld, positions 2172-2262]
G
[124 nt withheld, positions 2264-2387]
CCCATTCGCCATTCAGGCTGCGCAACTGTTGGGAAGGGCGATCGGTGCGGGCCTCTTCGCTATTACGCCA
GCTGCGCGCTCGCTCGCTCACTGAGGCCGCCCGGGCAAAGCCCGGGCGTCGGGCGACCTTTGGTCGCCCG
GCCTCAGTGAGCGAGCGAGCGCGCAGAGAGGGAGTGGCCAACTCCATCACTAGGGGTTCCTTGTAGTTAA
TGATTAACCCGCCATGCTACTTATCTACGTAGCCATGCTCTAGGAAGAGTACCATTGACGTCAATAATGA
CGTATGTTCCCATAGTAACGCCAATAGGGACTTTCCATTGACGTCAATGGGTGGAGTATTTACGGTAAAC
TGCCCACTTGGCAGTACATCAAGTGTATCATATGCCAAGTACGCCCCCTATTGACGTCAATGACGGTAAA
TGGCCCGCCTGGCATTATGCCCAGTACATGACCTTATGGGACTTTCCTACTTGGCAGTACATCTACGTAT
TAGTCATCGCTATTACCATGGTCGAGGTGAGCCCCACGTTCTGCTTCACTCTCCCCATCTCCCCCCCCTC
CCCACCCCCAATTTTGTATTTATTTATTTTTTAATTATTTTGTGCAGCGATGGGGGCGGGGGGGGGGGGG
GGGCGCGCGCCAGGCGGGGCGGGGCGGGGCGAGGGGCGGGGCGGGGCGAGGCGGAGAGGTGCGGCGGCAG
CCAATCAGAGCGGCGCGCTCCGAAAGTTTCCTTTTATGGCGAGGCGGCGGCGGCGGCGGCCCTATAAAAA
GCGAAGCGCGCGGCGGGCGGGAGTCGCTGCGCGCTGCCTTCGCCCCGTGCCCCGCTCCGCCGCCGCCTCG
CGCCGCCCGCCCCGGCTCTGACTGACCGCGTTACTCCCACAGGTGAGCGGGCGGGACGGCCCTTCTCCTC
CGGGCTGTAATTAGCGCTTGGTTTAATGACGGCTTGTTTCTTTTCTGTGGCTGCGTGAAAGCCTTGAGGG
GCTCCGGGAGGGCCCTTTGTGCGGGGGGAGCGGCTCGGGGCTGTCCGCGGGGGGACGGCTGCCTTCGGGG
GGGACGGGGCAGGGCGGGGTTCGGCTTCTGGCGTGTGACCGGCGGCTCTAGAGCCTCTGCTAACCATGTT
CATGCCTTCTTCTTTTTCCTACAGCTCCTGGGCAACGTGCTGGTTATTGTGCTGTCTCATCATTTTGGCA
AAGAATTGGATCGGGATCCTCTAGAGTCGACTCCGGAATAACTTCGTATAGGATACTTTATACGAAGTTA
TGCAGAATGGTAGCTGGATTGTAGCTGCTATTAGCAATATGAAACCTCTTAATAACTTCGTATAGCATAC
ATTATACGAAGTTATGGCGCGCCATAATACTACTGAGCAGCGTAATCTGGAACGTCATATGGATAGGATC
CTGCATAGTCCGGGACGTCATAGGGATAGCCCGCATAGTCAGGAACATCGTATGGGTAGAATTC
[342 nt withheld, positions 3852-4193]
TTTTTTGCCCCCCTTCGCCACAAGCTTTTTCACAGGCGCCATGGTGGCGACCGAAGCTAGCATAACTTCG
TATAAAGTATCCTATACGAAGTTATTTGCCTTAACCCAGAAATTATCACTGTTATTCTTTAGAATGGTGC
AAAGAATAACTTCGTATAATGTATGCTATACGAAGTTATGAATTCGATATCAAGCTTATCGATAATCAAC
CTCTGGATTACAAAATTTGTGAAAGATTGACTGGTATTCTTAACTATGTTGCTCCTTTTACGCTATGTGG
ATACGCTGCTTTAATGCCTTTGTATCATGCTATTGCTTCCCGTATGGCTTTCATTTTCTCCTCCTTGTAT
AAATCCTGGTTGCTGTCTCTTTATGAGGAGTTGTGGCCCGTTGTCAGGCAACGTGGCGTGGTGTGCACTG
TGTTTGCTGACGCAACCCCCACTGGTTGGGGCATTGCCACCACCTGTCAGCTCCTTTCCGGGACTTTCGC
TTTCCCCCTCCCTATTGCCACGGCGGAACTCATCGCCGCCTGCCTTGCCCGCTGCTGGACAGGGGCTCGG
CTGTTGGGCACTGACAATTCCGTGGTGTTGTCGGGGAAATCATCGTCCTTTCCTTGGCTGCTCGCCTGTG
TTGCCACCTGGATTCTGCGCGGGACGTCCTTCTGCTACGTCCCTTCGGCCCTCAATCCAGCGGACCTTCC
TTCCCGCGGCCTGCTGCCGGCTCTGCGGCCTCTTCCGCGTCTTCGCCTTCGCCCTCAGACGAGTCGGATC
TCCCTTTGGGCCGCCTCCCCGCATCGATACCGTCGACCCGGGCGGCCGCTTCGAGCAGACATGATAAGAT
ACATTGATGAGTTTGGACAAACCACAACTAGAATGCAGTGAAAAAAATGCTTTATTTGTGAAATTTGTGA
TGCTATTGCTTTATTTGTAACCATTATAAGCTGCAATAAACAAGTTAACAACAACAATTGCATTCATTTT
ATGTTTCAGGTTCAGGGGGAGATGTGGGAGGTTTTTTAAAGCAAGTAAAACCTCTACAAATGTGGTAAAA
TCGATAAGGATCTTCCTAGAGCATGGCTACGTAGATAAGTAGCATGGCGGGTTAATCATTAACTACAAGG
AACCCCTAGTGATGGAGTTGGCCACTCCCTCTCTGCGCGCTCGCTCGCTCACTGAGGCCGGGCGACCAAA
GGTCGCCCGACGCCCGGGCTTTGCCCGGGCGGCCTCAGTGAGCGAGCGAGCGCGCAGCTGCATTAATGAA
TCGGCCAACGCGCGGGGAGAGGCGGTTTGCGTATTGGGCGCT
Features (pLannotate 1.2.2; 25 found; start..end, strand, type, name):
    182..770     -  rep_origin     ori: high-copy-number ColE1/pMB1/pBR322/pUC origin of replication
    941..1801    -  CDS            AmpR: β-lactamase; bla; confers resistance to ampicillin, carbenicillin, and related antibiotics
   1802..1906    -  promoter       AmpR promoter: bla
   1959..2387    -  rep_origin     f1 ori (sequence partly withheld): f1 bacteriophage origin of replication; arrow indicates direction of (+) strand synthesis
   2392..2461    -  CDS            lacZα (fragment): LacZα fragment of β-galactosidase; lacZ fragment
   2456..2588    -  repeat_region  AAV2 ITR (fragment): inverted terminal repeat of adeno-associated virus serotype 2 inverted
   2649..2897    +  enhancer       CMV enhancer (fragment): human cytomegalovirus immediate early enhancer
   2899..3176    +  promoter       chicken β-actin promoter: No description available
   3177..3312    +  intron         hybrid intron (fragment): hybrid between chicken β-actin (CBA) and minute virus of mice (MMV) introns (Gray et al., 2011)
   3401..3531    +  intron         chimeric intron (fragment): chimera between introns from chicken β-actin and rabbit β-globin
   3590..3608    +  misc_feature   MCS (fragment): pUC18/19 multiple cloning site
   3615..3648    +  protein_bind   lox2272: Cre-mediated recombination occurs in the 8-bp core sequence (GGATACTT). lox2272 sites are compatible with each other, but incompatible with loxP or loxN sites (Lee and Saito, 1988). Cre recombinase
   3649..3698    -  intron         β-globin intron (fragment): internally truncated intron from human β-globin
   3699..3732    +  protein_bind   loxP: Cre-mediated recombination occurs in the 8-bp core sequence (GCATACAT). Cre recombinase
   3756..3845    -  CDS            3xHA: three tandem HA epitope tags
   3870..4235    -  CDS            Rpl22 (sequence partly withheld): RL22_MOUSE - Experimental evidence at protein level: Swiss-Prot protein existence level 1. From Mus musculus (Mouse).
   4255..4288    -  protein_bind   lox2272: Cre-mediated recombination occurs in the 8-bp core sequence (GGATACTT). lox2272 sites are compatible with each other, but incompatible with loxP or loxN sites (Lee and Saito, 1988). Cre recombinase
   4289..4338    -  intron         β-globin intron (fragment): internally truncated intron from human β-globin
   4339..4372    -  protein_bind   loxP: Cre-mediated recombination occurs in the 8-bp core sequence (GCATACAT). Cre recombinase
   4373..4397    +  misc_feature   MCS (fragment): pBluescript multiple cloning site
   4397..4985    +  misc_feature   WPRE: woodchuck hepatitis virus posttranscriptional regulatory element
   5028..5149    -  polyA_signal   SV40 poly(A) signal: SV40 polyadenylation signal
   5172..5240    -  CDS            large T antigen (fragment): large T antigen from SV40 (simian virus 40)
   5311..5444    +  repeat_region  AAV2 ITR: inverted terminal repeat of adeno-associated virus serotype 2 inverted
   5438..5494    -  CDS            lacI (fragment): lac repressor; lacI; The lac repressor binds to the lac operator to inhibit transcription in E. coli. This inhibition can be relieved by adding lactose or isopropyl-β-D-thiogalactopyranoside (IPTG).
