[The description below was written by a language model from this plasmid's Addgene catalogue record and pLannotate feature annotations shown in this document.]
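Description:
AAV CAG-FLEx-Rpl22-3xHA is an adeno-associated virus transfer plasmid of about 5.5 kb, built on the pAAV-CAG-FLEX backbone, for Cre-dependent expression of an epitope-tagged mouse ribosomal protein. In bacteria it is maintained as a high-copy plasmid through a ColE1/pUC-type origin and selected with ampicillin via the β-lactamase gene; an f1 phage origin is also present. The short lacZα, lacI and SV40 large T fragments in the annotation appear to be backbone remnants rather than functional parts. Two AAV2 inverted terminal repeats flank the expression cassette and define the segment that is replicated and packaged into recombinant AAV particles when helper functions are supplied.

Between the ITRs, the CAG promoter (CMV enhancer, chicken β-actin promoter and a chimeric intron) drives a FLEx/double-inverted switch. The mouse Rpl22 coding sequence, fused at its C terminus to three tandem HA tags, lies in the antisense orientation relative to the promoter. It is bracketed by a lox2272/loxP pair on one side and an oppositely oriented lox2272/loxP pair on the other. Without Cre, no productive sense transcript is made. In Cre-expressing cells, recombination between compatible sites inverts the cassette, and a subsequent excision removes one site of each pair, locking the insert in the sense orientation. A WPRE downstream enhances transcript stability and expression, and an SV40 polyadenylation signal terminates the message.

The record states the purpose only as Cre-dependent expression of Rpl22-HA. HA-tagged Rpl22 is incorporated into ribosomes, and constructs of this kind are generally used for cell-type-specific affinity capture of ribosome-bound mRNA from Cre-defined populations.
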