Addgene plasmid #245798: AAV CAG-FLEx-Rpl22-3xHA
Purpose: Cre-dependent expression of Rpl22-HA
Depositing lab: Baljit Khakh. Depositing organization: University of California, Los Angeles (UCLA).
Backbone
  Vector backbone: pAAV-CAG-FLEX
  Backbone manufacturer: Ryohei Yasuda (Addgene #84357)
  Backbone size w/o insert (bp): 5006
  Total vector size (bp): 5495
  Vector type: AAV
Growth in bacteria
  Bacterial resistance: Ampicillin, 100 μg/mL
  Growth temperature: 37°C
  Growth strain: NEB Stable
  Copy number: High Copy
Gene/Insert
  Gene/Insert name: Ribosomal protein L22 (alt name: Rpl22)
  Species: M. musculus (mouse)
  Insert size (bp): 489
  GenBank ID: NM_001277113.1
  Entrez Gene: Rpl22 (a.k.a. 2700038K18Rik)
  Promoter: CAG
  Tag / fusion protein: 3xHA (C terminal on insert)
  Cloning method: Ligation Independent Cloning
  Sequencing primers: 5′ GCAACGTGCTGGTTATTGTG; 3′ CATAGCGTAAAAGGAGCAACA
Resource information
  A portion of this plasmid was derived from a plasmid made by: Khakh Lab, Addgene #111811
Terms and licenses: Academic/Nonprofit Terms; Industry Terms: Not Available to Industry
How to cite: AAV CAG-FLEx-Rpl22-3xHA was a gift from Baljit Khakh (Addgene plasmid # 245798 ; http://n2t.net/addgene:245798 ; RRID:Addgene_245798)
